Addgene plasmid #153658: pGBW-m4252830
Purpose: Mammalian expression plasmid for SARS-CoV-2 ORF10 protein
Depositing lab: Ginkgo Bioworks & Benjie Chen. Depositing organization: Ginkgo Bioworks.
Backbone
  Vector backbone: pTwist_CMV_Puro_6 with AarI site removed
  Backbone size w/o insert (bp): 6080
  Vector type: Mammalian Expression
  Selectable markers: Puromycin
Growth in bacteria
  Bacterial resistance: Ampicillin, 100 μg/mL
  Growth temperature: 37°C
  Growth strain: DH5alpha
  Copy number: High Copy
Gene/Insert
  Gene/Insert name: SARS-CoV-2 ORF10 protein
  Species: Severe acute respiratory syndrome coronavirus 2
  Insert size (bp): 110
  Mutation: wt
  Entrez Gene: ORF10 (a.k.a. GU280_gp11)
  Promoter: CMV
  Tag / fusion protein: Cleavable TEV;HA (C terminal on backbone)
  Cloning method: Unknown
Resource information
  A portion of this plasmid was derived from a plasmid made by: GinkgoBioworks
Depositor comments: NCBI reference sequence: 43740576
How to cite: pGBW-m4252830 was a gift from Ginkgo Bioworks & Benjie Chen (Addgene plasmid # 153658 ; http://n2t.net/addgene:153658 ; RRID:Addgene_153658)
