[The description below was written by a language model from this plasmid's Addgene catalogue record and pLannotate feature annotations shown in this document.]
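Description:
pGBW-m4252830 is a mammalian expression plasmid for the ORF10 protein of SARS-CoV-2, built on a pTwist_CMV_Puro_6 backbone from which an AarI site was removed. It is propagated in E. coli as a high-copy plasmid through a ColE1/pUC-type origin and selected with ampicillin via a full-length β-lactamase gene. A second cassette, in which the human ubiquitin C promoter drives puromycin N-acetyltransferase followed by a synthetic polyadenylation signal, allows puromycin selection of transfected mammalian cells. The sequenced record is 6,257 nt.

The payload is the wild-type ORF10 coding sequence, a very short insert of about 110 bp, placed downstream of the human cytomegalovirus immediate early enhancer and promoter and terminated by an SV40 polyadenylation signal. According to the catalogue entry, the backbone supplies a C-terminal tag consisting of a TEV protease cleavage site followed by an HA epitope. This should permit immunodetection or affinity capture of the small protein and removal of the tag by TEV protease. The automated feature table does not annotate the ORF10 reading frame or the TEV/HA tag. The only feature called in the insert region is a match to the coronavirus 3' UTR pseudoknot family, an automated call lying between the CMV promoter and the SV40 poly(A) signal.

The backbone also carries β-globin insulator elements, bacterial rrnG and T7 terminators, and additional synthetic poly(A) signals flanking the cassettes, which likely serve to limit transcriptional read-through between units. The construct is suited to transient or puromycin-selected expression of tagged ORF10 in mammalian cells, though the record gives no more specific application.
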