Features (pLannotate 1.2.2; 20 found; start..end, strand, type, name):
      1..304     +  enhancer       CMV enhancer: human cytomegalovirus immediate early enhancer
    377..394     -  promoter       CMV promoter (fragment): human cytomegalovirus (CMV) immediate early promoter
    457..508     +  promoter       CMVd2 promoter: truncated human cytomegalovirus (CMV) immediate early promoter that yields moderately reduced expression relative to the full-length promoter
    627..686     +  ncRNA          Corona pk3: Accession: RF00165 - Coronavirus 3' UTR pseudoknot
    797..918     -  polyA_signal   SV40 poly(A) signal: SV40 polyadenylation signal
    941..1010    -  CDS            large T antigen (fragment): large T antigen from SV40 (simian virus 40)
   1033..1079    +  terminator     T7 terminator: transcription terminator for bacteriophage T7 RNA polymerase
   1109..1245    +  terminator     rrnG terminator: transcription terminator from the E. coli ribosomal RNA rrnG operon (Albrechtsen et al., 1991)
   1290..1361    +  misc_feature   3' β-globin insulator: insulator downstream of the human β-globin locus (Farrell et al., 2002)
   1587..2175    -  rep_origin     ori: high-copy-number ColE1/pMB1/pBR322/pUC origin of replication
   2347..2411    -  CDS            bla(M) (fragment): β-lactamase lacking the signal sequence; bla(M); allows cytosolic expression of β-lactamase
   2675..3884    +  promoter       UbC promoter: human ubiquitin C promoter
   3888..4485    +  CDS            PuroR (fragment): puromycin N-acetyltransferase; pac from Streptomyces; confers resistance to puromycin
   4514..4562    +  polyA_signal   poly(A) signal: synthetic polyadenylation signal
   4828..5688    +  CDS            AmpR: β-lactamase; bla; confers resistance to ampicillin, carbenicillin, and related antibiotics
   5701..5837    +  terminator     rrnG terminator: transcription terminator from the E. coli ribosomal RNA rrnG operon (Albrechtsen et al., 1991)
   5989..6060    +  misc_feature   5' β-globin insulator: insulator upstream of the human β-globin locus (Farrell et al., 2002)
   6065..6111    -  terminator     T7 terminator: transcription terminator for bacteriophage T7 RNA polymerase
   6129..6177    -  polyA_signal   poly(A) signal: synthetic polyadenylation signal
   6208..6257    +  enhancer       CMV enhancer (fragment): human cytomegalovirus immediate early enhancer
>Addgene plasmid #153658 | pGBW-m4252830 | addgene full sequence | sequence record 313666 | Addgene NGS Result
CGTTACATAACTTACGGTAAATGGCCCGCCTGGCTGACCGCCCAACGACCCCCGCCCATTGACGTCAATA
ATGACGTATGTTCCCATAGTAACGCCAATAGGGACTTTCCATTGACGTCAATGGGTGGAGTATTTACGGT
AAACTGCCCACTTGGCAGTACATCAAGTGTATCATATGCCAAGTACGCCCCCTATTGACGTCAATGACGG
TAAATGGCCCGCCTGGCATTATGCCCAGTACATGACCTTATGGGACTTTCCTACTTGGCAGTACATCTAC
GTATTAGTCATCGCTATTACCATGCTGATGCGGTTTTGGCAGTACATCAATGGGCGTGGATAGCGGTTTG
ACTCACGGGGATTTCCAAGTCTCCACCCCATTGACGTCAATGGGAGTTTGTTTTGGCACCAAAATCAACG
GGACTTTCCAAAATGTCGTAACAACTCCGCCCCATTGACGCAAATGGGCGGTAGGCGTGTACGGTGGGAG
GTCTATATAAGCAGAGCTGGTTTAGTGAACCGTCAGATCAGATCTTTGTCGATCCTACCATCCACTCGAC
ACACCCGCCAGCGGCCGCCACCATGGGCTATATAAACGTTTTCGCTTTTCCGTTTACGATATATAGTCTA
CTCTTGTGCAGAATGAATTCTCGTAACTACATAGCACAAGTAGATGTAGTTAACTTTAATCTCACAGAAA
ACCTTTACTTTCAGTCGTACCCCTATGACGTACCAGATTATGCGTAAGCTAGCTTGACTGACTGAGATAC
AGCGTACCTTCAGCTCACAGACATGATAAGATACATTGATGAGTTTGGACAAACCACAACTAGAATGCAG
TGAAAAAAATGCTTTATTTGTGAAATTTGTGATGCTATTGCTTTATTTGTAACCATTATAAGCTGCAATA
AACAAGTTAACAACAACAATTGCATTCATTTTATGTTTCAGGTTCAGGGGGAGGTGTGGGAGGTTTTTTA
AAGCAAGTAAAACCTCTACAAATGTGGTATTGGCCCATCTCTATCGGTATCGTAGCATAACCCCTTGGGG
CCTCTAAACGGGTCTTGAGGGGTTTTTTGTGCCCCTCGGGCCGGATTGCTATCTACCGGCATTGGCGCAG
AAAAAAATGCCTGATGCGACGCTGCGCGTCTTATACTCCCACATATGCCAGATTCAGCAACGGATACGGC
TTCCCCAACTTGCCCACTTCCATACGTGTCCTCCTTACCAGAAATTTATCCTTAAGGTCGTCAGCTATCC
TGCAGGCGATCTCTCGATTTCGATCAAGACATTCCTTTAATGGTCTTTTCTGGACACCACTAGGGGTCAG
AAGTAGTTCATCAAACTTTCTTCCCTCCCTAATCTCATTGGTTACCTTGGGCTATCGAAACTTAATTAAC
CAGTCAAGTCAGCTACTTGGCGAGATCGACTTGTCTGGGTTTCGACTACGCTCAGAATTGCGTCAGTCAA
GTTCGATCTGGTCCTTGCTATTGCACCCGTTCTCCGATTACGAGTTTCATTTAAATCATGTGAGCAAAAG
GCCAGCAAAAGGCCAGGAACCGTAAAAAGGCCGCGTTGCTGGCGTTTTTCCATAGGCTCCGCCCCCCTGA
CGAGCATCACAAAAATCGACGCTCAAGTCAGAGGTGGCGAAACCCGACAGGACTATAAAGATACCAGGCG
TTTCCCCCTGGAAGCTCCCTCGTGCGCTCTCCTGTTCCGACCCTGCCGCTTACCGGATACCTGTCCGCCT
TTCTCCCTTCGGGAAGCGTGGCGCTTTCTCATAGCTCACGCTGTAGGTATCTCAGTTCGGTGTAGGTCGT
TCGCTCCAAGCTGGGCTGTGTGCACGAACCCCCCGTTCAGCCCGACCGCTGCGCCTTATCCGGTAACTAT
CGTCTTGAGTCCAACCCGGTAAGACACGACTTATCGCCACTGGCAGCAGCCACTGGTAACAGGATTAGCA
GAGCGAGGTATGTAGGCGGTGCTACAGAGTTCTTGAAGTGGTGGCCTAACTACGGCTACACTAGAAGAAC
AGTATTTGGTATCTGCGCTCTGCTGAAGCCAGTTACCTTCGGAAAAAGAGTTGGTAGCTCTTGATCCGGC
AAACAAACCACCGCTGGTAGCGGTGGTTTTTTTGTTTGCAAGCAGCAGATTACGCGCAGAAAAAAAGGAT
CTCAAGAAGATCCTTTGATCTTTTCTACGGGGTCTGACGCTCAGTGGAACGAAAACTCACGTTAAGGGAT
TTTGGTCATGAGATTATCAAAAAGGATCTTCACCTAGATCCTTTTAAATTAAAAATGAAGTTTTAAATCA
ATCTAAAGTATATATGAGTAAACTTGGTCTGACAGTTACCAATGCTTAATCAGTGAGGCACCTATCTCAG
CGATCTGTCTATTTCGTTCATCCATAGTTGCATTTAAATTTCCGAACTCTCCAAGGCCCTCGTCGGAAAA
TCTTCAAACCTTTCGTCCGATCCATCTTGCAGGCTACCTCTCGAACGAACTATCGCAAGTCTCTTGGCCG
GCCTTGCGCCTTGGCTATTGCTTGGCAGCGCCTATCGCCAGGTATTACTCCAATCCCGAATATCCGAGAT
CGGGATCACCCGAGAGAAGTTCAACCTACATCCTCAATCCCGATCTATCCGAGATCCGAGGAATATCGAA
ATCGGGGCGCGCCTGGCCTCCGCGCCGGGTTTTGGCGCCTCCCGCGGGCGCCCCCCTCGTCACGGCGAGC
GCTGCCACGTCAGACGAAGGGCGCAGGAGCGTCCTGATCCTTCCGCCCGGACGCTCAGGACAGCGGCCCG
CTGCTCATAAGACTCGGCCTTAGAACCCCAGTATCAGCAGAAGGACATTTTAGGACGGGACTTGGGTGAC
TCTAGGGCACTGGTTTTCTTTCCAGAGAGCGGAACAGGCGAGGAAAAGTAGTCCCTTCTCGGCGATTCTG
CGGAGGGATCTCCGTGGGGCGGTGAACGCCGATGATTATATAAGGACGCGCCGGGTGTGGCACAGCTAGT
TCCGTCGCAGCCGGGATTTGGGTCGCGGTTCTTGTTTGTGGATCGCTGTGATCGTCACTTGGTGAGTAGC
GGGCTGCTGGGCTGGCCGGGGCTTTCGTGGCCGCCGGGCCGCTCGGTGGGACGGAAGCGTGTGGAGAGAC
CGCCAAGGGCTGTAGTCTGGGTCCGCGAGCAAGGTTGCCCTGAACTGGGGGTTGGGGGGAGCGCAGCAAA
ATGGCGGCTGTTCCCGAGTCTTGAATGGAAGACGCTTGTGAGGCGGGCTGTGAGGTCGTTGAAACAAGGT
GGGGGGCATGGTGGGCGGCAAGAACCCAAGGTCTTGAGCCCTTCGCTAATGCGGGAAAGCTCTTATTCGG
GTGAGATGGGCTGGGCACCATCTGGGGACCCTGACGTGAAGTTTGTCACTGACTGGAGAACTCGGTTTGT
CGTCTGTTGCGGGGGCGGCAGTTATGGCGGTGCCGTTGGGCAGTGCACCCGTACCTTTGGGAGCGCGCGC
CCTCGTCGTGTCGTGACGTCACCCGTTCTGTTGGCTTATAATGCAGGGTGGGGCCACCAGCCGGTAGGTG
TGCGGTAGGCTTTTCTCCGTCGCAGGACGCAGGGTTCGGGCCTAGGGTAGGCTCTCCTGAATCGACAGGC
GCCGGACCTCTGGTGAGGGGAGGGATAAGTGAGGCGTCAGTTTCTTTGGTCGGTTTTATGTACCTATCTT
CTTAAGTAGCTGAAGCTCCGGTTTTGAACTATGCGCTCGGGGTTGGCGAGTGTGTTTTGTGAAGTTTTTT
AGGCACCTTTTGAAATGTAATCATTTGGGTCAATATGTAATTTTCAGTGTTAGACTTGTAAATTGTCCGC
TAAATTCTGGCCGTTTTTGGCTTTTTTGTTAGACAACATGACCGAGTACAAGCCCACGGTGCGCCTCGCC
ACCCGCGACGACGTCCCCAGGGCCGTACGCACCCTCGCCGCCGCGTTCGCCGACTACCCCGCCACGCGCC
ACACCGTCGATCCGGACCGCCACATCGAGCGGGTCACCGAGCTGCAAGAACTCTTCCTCACGCGCGTCGG
GCTCGACATCGGCAAGGTGTGGGTCGCGGACGACGGCGCCGCGGTGGCGGTCTGGACCACGCCGGAGAGC
GTCGAAGCGGGGGCGGTGTTCGCCGAGATCGGCCCGCGCATGGCCGAGTTGAGCGGTTCCCGGCTGGCCG
CGCAGCAACAGATGGAGGGCCTCCTGGCGCCGCACCGGCCCAAGGAGCCCGCGTGGTTCCTGGCCACCGT
CGGCGTCTCGCCCGACCACCAGGGCAAGGGTCTGGGCAGCGCCGTCGTGCTCCCCGGAGTGGAGGCCGCC
GAGCGCGCCGGGGTGCCCGCCTTCCTGGAGACCTCCGCGCCCCGCAACCTCCCCTTCTACGAGCGGCTCG
GCTTCACCGTCACCGCCGACGTCGAGGTGCCCGAAGGACCGCGCACCTGGTGCATGACCCGCAAGCCCGG
TGCCTAGGCTAGTATGTAAGCCTAGTCTTAGATAATAAAATCGCTATCCATCGAAGATGGATGTGTGTTG
GTTTTTTGTGTGTGTAACGCTAGGCGCGCCTGGTGTACCGAGAACGATCCTCTCAGTGCGAGTCTCGACG
ATCCATATCGTTGCTTGGCAGTCAGCCAGTCGGAATCCAGCTTGGGACCCAGGAAGTCCAATCGTCAGAT
ATTGTACTCAAGCCTGGTCACGGCAGCGTACCGATCTGTTTAAACCTAGATATTGATAGTCTGATCGGTC
AACGTATAATCGAGTCCTAGCTTTTGCAAACATCTATCAAGAGACAGGATCAGCAGGAGGCTTTCGCATG
AGTATTCAACATTTCCGTGTCGCCCTTATTCCCTTTTTTGCGGCATTTTGCCTTCCTGTTTTTGCTCACC
CAGAAACGCTGGTGAAAGTAAAAGATGCTGAAGATCAGTTGGGTGCGCGAGTGGGTTACATCGAACTGGA
TCTCAACAGCGGTAAGATCCTTGAGAGTTTTCGCCCCGAAGAACGCTTTCCAATGATGAGCACTTTTAAA
GTTCTGCTATGTGGCGCGGTATTATCCCGTATTGACGCCGGGCAAGAGCAACTCGGTCGCCGCATACACT
ATTCTCAGAATGACTTGGTTGAGTATTCACCAGTCACAGAAAAGCATCTTACGGATGGCATGACAGTAAG
AGAATTATGCAGTGCTGCCATAACCATGAGTGATAACACTGCGGCCAACTTACTTCTGACAACGATTGGA
GGACCGAAGGAGCTAACCGCTTTTTTGCACAACATGGGGGATCATGTAACTCGCCTTGATCGTTGGGAAC
CGGAGCTGAATGAAGCCATACCAAACGACGAGCGTGACACCACGATGCCTGTAGCAATGGCAACAACCTT
GCGTAAACTATTAACTGGCGAACTACTTACTCTAGCTTCCCGGCAACAGTTGATAGACTGGATGGAGGCG
GATAAAGTTGCAGGACCACTTCTGCGCTCGGCCCTTCCGGCTGGCTGGTTTATTGCTGATAAATCTGGAG
CCGGTGAGCGTGGGTCTCGCGGTATCATTGCAGCACTGGGGCCAGATGGTAAGCCCTCCCGTATCGTAGT
TATCTACACGACGGGGAGTCAGGCAACTATGGATGAACGAAATAGACAGATCGCTGAGATAGGTGCCTCA
CTGATTAAGCATTGGTAACCGATTCTAGGTGCATTGGCGCAGAAAAAAATGCCTGATGCGACGCTGCGCG
TCTTATACTCCCACATATGCCAGATTCAGCAACGGATACGGCTTCCCCAACTTGCCCACTTCCATACGTG
TCCTCCTTACCAGAAATTTATCCTTAAGATCCCGAATCGTTTAAACTCGACTCTGGCTCTATCGAATCTC
CGTCGTTTCGAGCTTACGCGAACAGCCGTGGCGCTCATTTGCTCGTCGGGCATCGAATCTCGTCAGCTAT
CGTCAGCTTACCTTTTTGGCAGCGATCGCGGCTCCCGACATCTTGGACCATTAGCTCCACAGGTATCTTC
TTCCCTCTAGTGGTCATAACAGCAGCTTCAGCTACCTCTCAATTCAAAAAACCCCTCAAGACCCGTTTAG
AGGCCCCAAGGGGTTATGCTATCAATCGTTGCGTTACACACACAAAAAACCAACACACATCCATCTTCGA
TGGATAGCGATTTTATTATCTAACTGCTGATCGAGTGTAGCCAGATCTAGTAATCAATTACGGGGTCATT
AGTTCATAGCCCATATATGGAGTTCCG
